>Addgene plasmid #205497 | pDRF1-GW emiRFP2-T2A-mtq2 | addgene full sequence | sequence record 407705 | Addgene NGS Result
CAAGCTTCCTGAAACGGAGAAACATAAACAGGCATTGCTGGGATCACCCATACATCACTCTGTTTTGCCT
GACCTTTTCCGGTAATTTGAAAACAAACCCGGTCTCGAAGCGGAGATCCGGCGATAATTACCGCAGAAAT
AAACCCATACACGAGACGTAGAACCAGCCGCACATGGCCGGAGAAACTCCTGCGAGAATTTCGTAAACTC
GCGCGCATTGCATCTGTATTTCCTAATGCGGCACTTCCAGGCCTCGATCGAGACCGTTTATCCATTGCTT
TTTTGTTGTCTTTTTCCCTCGTTCACAGAAAGTCTGAAGAAGCTATAGTAGAACTATGAGCTTTTTTTGT
TTCTGTTTTCCTTTTTTTTTTTTTTACCTCTGTGGAAATTGTTACTCTCACACTCTTTAGTTCGTTTGTT
TGTTTTGTTTATTCCAATTATGACCGGTGACGAAACGTGGTCGATGGTGGGTACCGCTTATGCTCCCCTC
CATTAGTTTCGATTATATAAAAAGGCCAAATATTGTATTATTTTCAAATGTCCTATCATTATCGTCTAAC
ATCTAATTTCTCTTAAATTTTTTCTCTTTCTTTCCTATAACACCAATAGTGAAAATCTTTTTTTCTTCTA
TATCTACAAAAACTTTTTTTTTCTATCAACCTCGTTGATAAATTTTTTCTTTAACAATCGTTAATAATTA
ATTAATTGGAAAATAACCATTTTTTCTCTCTTTTATACACACATTCAAAAGAAAGAAAAAAAATATACCC
CAGCCTCGACTAGTGAATTCGCGGCCATCACAAGTTTGTACAAAAAAGCAGGCTGCTAGCATGGCCGAGG
GCAGCGTGGCCAGACAGCCCGACCTGCTGACCTGTGAGCACGAAGAAATCCATCTGGCCGGATCCATCCA
GCCACACGGAACACTGCTGGTGGTCTCCGAGCCTGACCATAGAATAATTCAGGCATCTGCCAACGCCGCT
GAATTCCTGAATCTGGGAAGTGTGCTGGGAATCCCCCTGGCTGAGATCGACGGGGATCTACTGATCAAGA
TTCTGCCCCACCTGGACCTTACCGCAGAAGGAATGCCAGTGGCCGTCAGGTGCCGCATTGGAAACCCCTC
CACAGAGTACGACGGACTGATGCATCGACCACCTGAAGGAGGACTGATCATTGAGCTGGAACGGGCTGGG
CCATCCATTGATCTGAGCGGAACACTGGCTCCCGCACTGGAGCGAATTCGAACTGCAGGATCCCTGAGGG
CTCTGTGCGACGATACTGTACTGCTGTTCCAGCAGTGTACCGGCTACGACCGAGTGATGGTCTATCGGTT
CGATGAACGGGGGCACGGAGAGGTGTATTCAGAAATTCATGTGACTGGACTGGAGAGCTACTTTGGCAAC
AGGTATCCTAGCTCCCTCGTGCCACAGATGGCCCGGCGGCTGTACGTGAGACAGAGGGTGCGCGTCCTGG
TAGATGTCACCTATCAGCCTGTGCCACTGGAGCCAAGACTGAGTCCCCTGACTGGCAGGGACCTGGATAT
GTCAGGGTGTTTTCTGCGCTCTATGAGTCCTACTCACCTGCAGTTCCTGAAGAACATGGGCGTGCGGGCA
ACACTGGTGGTCAGCCTGGTGGTCGGAGGCAAACTGTGGGGGCTGGTGATCTGCCACCATTATCTGCCAC
GCTTCATCCATTTTGAGCTGCGAGCAATTTGTGTGCTGCTGGCCGAAGCTATCGCAACCCGCATTACAGC
CCTGTCCGGAGAGGGCAGAGGAAGTCTTCTAACATGCGGTGACGTGGAGGAGAATCCCGGCCCTGGGGAT
CCACCGGTCGCCACCATGGTGAGCAAGGGCGAGGAGCTGTTCACCGGGGTGGTGCCCATCCTGGTCGAGC
TGGACGGCGACGTAAACGGCCACAAGTTCAGCGTGTCCGGCGAGGGCGAGGGCGATGCCACCTACGGCAA
GCTGACCCTGAAGTTCATCTGCACCACCGGCAAGCTGCCCGTGCCCTGGCCCACCCTCGTGACCACCCTG
TCCTGGGGCGTGCAGTGCTTCGCCCGCTACCCCGACCACATGAAGCAGCACGACTTCTTCAAGTCCGCCA
TGCCCGAAGGCTACGTCCAGGAGCGCACCATCTTCTTCAAGGACGACGGCAACTACAAGACCCGCGCCGA
GGTGAAGTTCGAGGGCGACACCCTGGTGAACCGCATCGAGCTGAAGGGCATCGACTTCAAGGAGGACGGC
AACATCCTGGGGCACAAGCTGGAGTACAACTACTTTAGCGACAACGTCTATATCACCGCCGACAAGCAGA
AGAACGGCATCAAGGCCAACTTCAAGATCCGCCACAACATCGAGGACGGCGGCGTGCAGCTCGCCGACCA
CTACCAGCAGAACACCCCCATCGGCGACGGCCCCGTGCTGCTGCCCGACAACCACTACCTGAGCACCCAG
TCCAAGCTGAGCAAAGACCCCAACGAGAAGCGCGATCACATGGTCCTGCTGGAGTTCGTGACCGCCGCCG
GGATCACTCTCGGCATGGACGAGCTGTACAAGTAAAGCGGCCGCACCCAGCTTTCTTGTACAAAGTGGTG
TAGTTAATTCATGATGGCCGCTGCAGGTCGACCTCGAGGGGGGGCCCGGTACCCAATTCGCCCTATAGTG
AGTCGTATTACGCGCGGATCCAGCTTTGGACTTCTTCGCCAGAGGTTTGGTCAAGTCTCCAATCAAGGTT
GTCGGCTTGTCTACCTTGCCAGAAATTTACGAAAAGATGGAAAAGGGTCAAATCGTTGGTAGATACGTTG
TTGACACTTCTAAATAAGCGAATTTCTTATGATTTATGATTTTTATTATTAAATAAGTTATAAAAAAAAT
AAGTGTATACAAATTTTAAAGTGACTCTTAGGTTTTAAAACGAAAATTCTTATTCTTGAGTAACTCTTTC
CTGTAGGTCAGGTTGCTTTCTCAGGTATAGCATGAGGTCGCTCTTATTGACCACACCTCTACCGGCATGC
CAATTCACTGGCCGTCGTTTTACAACGTCGTGACTGGGAAAACCCTGGCGTTACCCAACTTAATCGCCTT
GCAGCACATCCCCCTTTCGCCAGCTGGCGTAATAGCGAAGAGGCCCGCACCGATCGCCCTTCCCAACAGT
TGCGCAGCCTGAATGGCGAATGGCGCCTGATGCGGTATTTTCTCCTTACGCATCTGTGCGGTATTTCACA
CCGCATAATCGGATCGTACTTGTTACCCATCATTGAATTTTGAACATCCGAACCTGGGAGTTTTCCCTGA
AACAGATAGTATATTTGAACCTGTATAATAATATATAGTCTAGCGCTTTACGGAAGACAATGTATGTATT
TCGGTTCCTGGAGAAACTATTGCATCTATTGCATAGGTAATCTTGCACGTCGCATCCCCGGTTCATTTTC
TGCGTTTCCATCTTGCACTTCAATAGCATATCTTTGTTAACGAAGCATCTGTGCTTCATTTTGTAGAACA
AAAATGCAACGCGAGAGCGCTAATTTTTCAAACAAAGAATCTGAGCTGCATTTTTACAGAACAGAAATGC
AACGCGAAAGCGCTATTTTACCAACGAAGAATCTGTGCTTCATTTTTGTAAAACAAAAATGCAACGCGAG
AGCGCTAATTTTTCAAACAAAGAATCTGAGCTGCATTTTTACAGAACAGAAATGCAACGCGAGAGCGCTA
TTTTACCAACAAAGAATCTATACTTCTTTTTTGTTCTACAAAAATGCATCCCGAGAGCGCTATTTTTCTA
ACAAAGCATCTTAGATTACTTTTTTTCTCCTTTGTGCGCTCTATAATGCAGTCTCTTGATAACTTTTTGC
ACTGTAGGTCCGTTAAGGTTAGAAGAAGGCTACTTTGGTGTCTATTTTCTCTTCCATAAAAAAAGCCTGA
CTCCACTTCCCGCGTTTACTGATTACTAGCGAAGCTGCGGGTGCATTTTTTCAAGATAAAGGCATCCCCG
ATTATATTCTATACCGATGTGGATTGCGCATACTTTGTGAACAGAAAGTGATAGCGTTGATGATTCTTCA
TTGGTCAGAAAATTATGAACGGTTTCTTCTATTTTGTCTCTATATACTACGTATAGGAAATGTTTACATT
TTCGTATTGTTTTCGATTCACTCTATGAATAGTTCTTACTACAATTTTTTTGTCTAAAGAGTAATACTAG
AGATAAACATAAAAAATGTAGAGGTCGAGTTTAGATGCAAGTTCAAGGAGCGAAAGGTGGATGGGTAGGT
TATATAGGGATATAGCACAGAGATATATAGCAAAGAGATACTTTTGAGCAATGTTTGTGGAAGCGGTATT
CGCAATATTTTAGTAGCTCGTTACAGTCCGGTGCGTTTTTGGTTTTTTGAAAGTGCGTCTTCAGAGCGCT
TTTGGTTTTCAAAAGCGCTCTGAAGTTCCTATACTTTCTAGCTAGAGAATAGGAACTTCGGAATAGGAAC
TTCAAAGCGTTTCCGAAAACGAGCGCTTCCGAAAATGCAACGCGAGCTGCGCACATACAGCTCACTGTTC
ACGTCGCACCTATATCTGCGTGTTGCCTGTATATATATATACATGAGAAGAACGGCATAGTGCGTGTTTA
TGCTTAAATGCGTACTTATATGCGTCTATTTATGTAGGATGAAAGGTAGTCTAGTACCTCCTGTGATATT
ATCCCATTCCATGCGGGGTATCGTATGCTTCCTTCAGCACTACCCTTTAGCTGTTCTATATGCTGCCACT
CCTCAATTGGATTAGTCTCATCCTTCAATGCTATCATTTCCTTTGATATTGGATCGATCCGATGATAAGC
TGTCAAACATGAGAATTGGGTAATAACTGATATAATTAAATTGAAGCTCTAATTTGTGAGTTTAGTATAC
ATGCATTTACTTATAATACAGTTTTTTAGTTTTGCTGGCCGCATCTTCTCAAATATGCTTCCCAGCCTGC
TTTTCTGTAACGTTCACCCTCTACCTTAGCATCCCTTCCCTTTGCAAATAGTCCTCTTCCAACAATAATA
ATGTCAGATCCTGTAGAGACCACATCATCCACGGTTCTATACTGTTGACCCAATGCGTCTCCCTTGTCAT
CTAAACCCACACCGGGTGTCATAATCAACCAATCGTAACCTTCATCTCTTCCACCCATGTCTCTTTGAGC
AATAAAGCCGATAACAAAATCTTTGTCGCTCTTCGCAATGTCAACAGTACCCTTAGTATATTCTCCAGTA
GATAGGGAGCCCTTGCATGACAATTCTGCTAACATCAAAAGGCCTCTAGGTTCCTTTGTTACTTCTTCTG
CCGCCTGCTTCAAACCGCTAACAATACCTGGGCCCACCACACCGTGTGCATTCGTAATGTCTGCCCATTC
TGCTATTCTGTATACACCCGCAGAGTACTGCAATTTGACTGTATTACCAATGTCAGCAAATTTTCTGTCT
TCGAAGAGTAAAAAATTGTACTTGGCGGATAATGCCTTTAGCGGCTTAACTGTGCCCTCCATGGAAAAAT
CAGTCAAGATATCCACATGTGTTTTTAGTAAACAAATTTTGGGACCTAATGCTTCAACTAACTCCAGTAA
TTCCTTGGTGGTACGAACATCCAATGAAGCACACAAGTTTGTTTGCTTTTCGTGCATGATATTAAATAGC
TTGGCAGCAACAGGACTAGGATGAGTAGCAGCACGTTCCTTATATGTAGCTTTCGACATGATTTATCTTC
GTTTCCTGCATGTTTTTGTTCTGTGCAGTTGGGTTAAGAATACTGGGCAATTTCATGTTTCTTCAACACT
ACATATGCGTATATATACCAATCTAAGTCTGTGCTCCTTCCTTCGTTCTTCCTTCTGTTCGGAGATTACC
GAATCAAAAAAATTTCAAGGAAACCGAAATCAAAAAAAAGAATAAAAAAAAAATGATGAATTGAAAAGCT
AATTCTTGAAGACGAAAGGGCCTCGTGATACGCCTATTTTTATAGGTTAATGTCATGATAATAATGGTTT
CTTAGACGTCAGGTGGCACTTTTCGGGGAAATGTGCGCGGAACCCCTATTTGTTTATTTTTCTAAATACA
TTCAAATATGTATCCGCTCATGAGACAATAACCCTGATAAATGCTTCAATAATATTGAAAAAGGAAGAGT
ATGAGTATTCAACATTTCCGTGTCGCCCTTATTCCCTTTTTTGCGGCATTTTGCCTTCCTGTTTTTGCTC
ACCCAGAAACGCTGGTGAAAGTAAAAGATGCTGAAGATCAGTTGGGTGCACGAGTGGGTTACATCGAACT
GGATCTCAACAGCGGTAAGATCCTTGAGAGTTTTCGCCCCGAAGAACGTTTTCCAATGATGAGCACTTTT
AAAGTTCTGCTATGTGGCGCGGTATTATCCCGTATTGACGCCGGGCAAGAGCAACTCGGTCGCCGCATAC
ACTATTCTCAGAATGACTTGGTTGAGTACTCACCAGTCACAGAAAAGCATCTTACGGATGGCATGACAGT
AAGAGAATTATGCAGTGCTGCCATAACCATGAGTGATAACACTGCGGCCAACTTACTTCTGACAACGATC
GGAGGACCGAAGGAGCTAACCGCTTTTTTGCACAACATGGGGGATCATGTAACTCGCCTTGATCGTTGGG
AACCGGAGCTGAATGAAGCCATACCAAACGACGAGCGTGACACCACGATGCCTGTAGCAATGGCAACAAC
GTTGCGCAAACTATTAACTGGCGAACTACTTACTCTAGCTTCCCGGCAACAATTAATAGACTGGATGGAG
GCGGATAAAGTTGCAGGACCACTTCTGCGCTCGGCCCTTCCGGCTGGCTGGTTTATTGCTGATAAATCTG
GAGCCGGTGAGCGTGGGTCTCGCGGTATCATTGCAGCACTGGGGCCAGATGGTAAGCCCTCCCGTATCGT
AGTTATCTACACGACGGGGAGTCAGGCAACTATGGATGAACGAAATAGACAGATCGCTGAGATAGGTGCC
TCACTGATTAAGCATTGGTAACTGTCAGACCAAGTTTACTCATATATACTTTAGATTGATTTAAAACTTC
ATTTTTAATTTAAAAGGATCTAGGTGAAGATCCTTTTTGATAATCTCATGACCAAAATCCCTTAACGTGA
GTTTTCGTTCCACTGAGCGTCAGACCCCGTAGAAAAGATCAAAGGATCTTCTTGAGATCCTTTTTTTCTG
CGCGTAATCTGCTGCTTGCAAACAAAAAAACCACCGCTACCAGCGGTGGTTTGTTTGCCGGATCAAGAGC
TACCAACTCTTTTTCCGAAGGTAACTGGCTTCAGCAGAGCGCAGATACCAAATACTGTTCTTCTAGTGTA
GCCGTAGTTAGGCCACCACTTCAAGAACTCTGTAGCACCGCCTACATACCTCGCTCTGCTAATCCTGTTA
CCAGTGGCTGCTGCCAGTGGCGATAAGTCGTGTCTTACCGGGTTGGACTCAAGACGATAGTTACCGGATA
AGGCGCAGCGGTCGGGCTGAACGGGGGGTTCGTGCACACAGCCCAGCTTGGAGCGAACGACCTACACCGA
ACTGAGATACCTACAGCGTGAGCTATGAGAAAGCGCCACGCTTCCCGAAGGGAGAAAGGCGGACAGGTAT
CCGGTAAGCGGCAGGGTCGGAACAGGAGAGCGCACGAGGGAGCTTCCAGGGGGAAACGCCTGGTATCTTT
ATAGTCCTGTCGGGTTTCGCCACCTCTGACTTGAGCGTCGATTTTTGTGATGCTCGTCAGGGGGGCGGAG
CCTATGGAAAAACGCCAGCAACGCGGCCTTTTTACGGTTCCTGGCCTTTTGCTGGCCTTTTGCTCACATG
TTCTTTCCTGCGTTATCCCCTGATTCTGTGGATAACCGTATTACCGCCTTTGAGTGAGCTGATACCGCTC
GCCGCAGCCGAACGACCGAGCGCAGCGAGTCAGTGAGCGAGGAAGCGGAAGAGCGCCCAATACGCAAACC
GCCTCTCCCCGCGCGTTGGCCGATTCATTAATGCAGCTGGCACGACAGGTTTCCCGACTGGAAAGCGGGC
AGTGAGCGCAACGCAATTAATGTGAGTTAGCTCACTCATTAGGCACCCCAGGCTTTACACTTTATGCTTC
CGGCTCGTATGTTGTGTGGAATTGTGAGCGGATAACAATTTCACACAGGAAACAGCTATGACCATGATTA
CGCCAAGCTTACCGCATCAGGAAATTGTAAGCGTTAATATTTTGTTAAAATTCGCGTTAAATTTTTGTTA
AATCAGCTCATTTTTTAACCAATAGGCCGAAATCGGCAAAATCCCTTATAAATCAAAAGAATAGACCGAG
ATAGGGT
[37 nt withheld, positions 8338-8374]
AAAGAACGTGGACTCCAACGTCAAAGG
[49 nt withheld, positions 8402-8450]
T
[91 nt withheld, positions 8452-8542]
G
[124 nt withheld, positions 8544-8667]
CCATTCGC
Features (pLannotate 1.2.2; 26 found; start..end, strand, type, name):
      3..257     -  CDS            BRP1 (fragment): BRP1_YEAST - Protein predicted: Swiss-Prot protein existence level 4. From Saccharomyces cerevisiae (strain ATCC 204508 / S288c) (Baker's yeast).
    359..375     -  promoter       ARG4 promoter (fragment): S. cerevisiae ARG4
    480..563     +  CDS            YG007_YEAST: Protein predicted: Swiss-Prot protein existence level 4. From Saccharomyces cerevisiae (strain ATCC 204508 / S288c) (Baker's yeast).
    800..824     +  protein_bind   attB1: mutant version of attB; recombination site for the Gateway® BP reaction BP Clonase™
    831..1754    +  CDS            emiRFP703: emiRFP703 is a basic (constitutively fluorescent) near ir fluorescent protein published in 2020, derived from Rhodopseudomonas palustris. It has low acid sensitivity. It requires the cofactor biliverdin for fluorescence.
   1836..2555    +  CDS            mTurquoise2: enhanced monomeric variant of CFP (Goedhart et al., 2012) mammalian codon-optimized
   2565..2589    -  protein_bind   attB2: mutant version of attB; recombination site for the Gateway® BP reaction BP Clonase™
   2617..2643    +  misc_feature   MCS (fragment): pBluescript multiple cloning site
   2652..2670    -  promoter       T7 promoter: promoter for bacteriophage T7 RNA polymerase
   2671..2814    +  CDS            ADH1 (fragment): ADH1_YEAST - Also known as ADC1. Experimental evidence at protein level: Swiss-Prot protein existence level 1. This isozyme preferentially catalyzes the conversion of primary unbranched alcohols to their corresponding aldehydes. Also shows activity toward secondary alcohols. From Saccharomyces cerevisiae (strain ATCC 204508 / S288c) (Baker's yeast).
   2818..3005    +  terminator     ADH1 terminator: S. cerevisiae ADH1; transcription terminator for the S. cerevisiae alcohol dehydrogenase 1 (ADH1) gene
   3013..3170    +  CDS            lacZα (fragment): LacZα fragment of β-galactosidase; lacZ fragment
   3176..3227    -  misc_feature   bom (fragment): basis of mobility region from pBR322
   3232..3315    +  CDS            RAF1 (fragment): RAF_YEAST - Experimental evidence at transcript level: Swiss-Prot protein existence level 2. Antagonizes transcriptional repression of recombinase FLP by REP1-REP2. May play a role in plasmid partitioning. From Saccharomyces cerevisiae (strain ATCC 204508 / S288c) (Baker's yeast).
   3469..4815    -  rep_origin     2μ ori: yeast 2μ plasmid origin of replication
   4820..4836    -  promoter       tet promoter (fragment): E. coli promoter for tetracycline efflux protein gene
   4926..5729    -  CDS            URA3: orotidine-5'-phosphate decarboxylase, required for uracil biosynthesis; S. cerevisiae URA3; yeast auxotrophic marker, counterselectable with 5-fluoroorotic acid (5-FOA)
   5730..5945    -  promoter       URA3 promoter: S. cerevisiae URA3
   6056..6160    +  promoter       AmpR promoter: bla
   6161..7021    +  CDS            AmpR: β-lactamase; bla; confers resistance to ampicillin, carbenicillin, and related antibiotics
   7192..7780    +  rep_origin     ori: high-copy-number ColE1/pMB1/pBR322/pUC origin of replication
   7963..8055    +  CDS            lacI (fragment): lac repressor; lacI; The lac repressor binds to the lac operator to inhibit transcription in E. coli. This inhibition can be relieved by adding lactose or isopropyl-β-D-thiogalactopyranoside (IPTG).
   8068..8089    +  protein_bind   CAP binding site: CAP binding activates transcription in the presence of cAMP. E. coli catabolite activator protein
   8104..8134    +  promoter       lac promoter: promoter for the E. coli lac operon
   8142..8158    +  protein_bind   lac operator: The lac repressor binds to the lac operator to inhibit transcription in E. coli. This inhibition can be relieved by adding lactose or isopropyl-β-D-thiogalactopyranoside (IPTG). lac repressor encoded by lacI
   8239..8667    -  rep_origin     f1 ori (sequence partly withheld): f1 bacteriophage origin of replication; arrow indicates direction of (+) strand synthesis
