[The description below was written by a language model from this plasmid's Addgene catalogue record and pLannotate feature annotations shown in this document.]
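Description:
pDRF1-GW emiRFP2-T2A-mtq2 is an 8,675-nt episomal yeast expression plasmid built on the pDRF1-GW backbone, a Gateway-compatible E. coli/Saccharomyces cerevisiae shuttle vector. In bacteria it replicates at high copy from a ColE1/pUC-type origin and is selected through the β-lactamase (AmpR) gene. An f1 origin and remnants of a pBluescript-style lac region (lac promoter/operator, lacZα fragment, T7 promoter) are also present. In yeast it is maintained as a multicopy plasmid via the 2μ origin and selected by uracil prototrophy through URA3 with its own promoter, a marker that can also be counterselected with 5-FOA.

The synthetic insert lies between attB1 and attB2 sites and is followed by the ADH1 terminator. It encodes emiRFP2, which the automated annotation matches to the related emiRFP703, a biliverdin-dependent near-infrared fluorescent protein derived from a Rhodopseudomonas palustris bacteriophytochrome. This is followed by mTurquoise2 (mtq2), a bright monomeric cyan fluorescent protein. The short unannotated gap between the two coding sequences is consistent with the T2A peptide named in the construct. T2A causes ribosomal skipping, so the two proteins are made from one transcript as separate polypeptides in roughly equal amounts.

The promoter driving the cassette is not named in the record. The upstream region is annotated only with fragments of yeast genomic sequence. The stated purpose is expression of emiRFP2-T2A-mtq2 in yeast, and the associated study is a side-by-side characterization of fluorescent proteins in budding yeast. In that setting, the co-translated mTurquoise2 would plausibly act as an internal reference for normalising emiRFP2 signal to expression level, although the record does not say so.
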