Addgene plasmid #205497: pDRF1-GW emiRFP2-T2A-mtq2
Purpose: Expression of emiRFP2-T2A-mtq2 in yeast
Depositing lab: Bas Teusink. Depositing organization: Vrije Universiteit Amsterdam. Publication: Side-by-Side Systematic Characterization of Novel FPs in Budding Yeast. Botman D, de Groot DH, Wehrens M, van Rossum K, Yska S, van der Kieft B, Albert V, Minghetti N, Goedhart J, Teusink B. ACS Synth Biol. 2026 Apr 1. doi: 10.1021/acssynbio.5c00676. PubMed 41919951.
Backbone
  Vector backbone: pDRF1-GW
  Vector type: Yeast Expression
Growth in bacteria
  Bacterial resistance: Ampicillin, 100 μg/mL
  Growth temperature: 37°C
  Growth strain: DH5alpha
  Copy number: High Copy
Gene/Insert
  Gene/Insert name: emiRFP2-T2A-mtq2
  Species: Synthetic
  Cloning method: Restriction Enzyme; 5′ cloning site unknown (unknown if destroyed); 3′ cloning site unknown (unknown if destroyed)
Terms and licenses: Academic/Nonprofit Terms; Industry Terms: Not Available to Industry
How to cite: pDRF1-GW emiRFP2-T2A-mtq2 was a gift from Bas Teusink (Addgene plasmid # 205497 ; http://n2t.net/addgene:205497 ; RRID:Addgene_205497)
